Addgene plasmid #231722: pLIB-FLAG(N)-RPB1
Purpose: Protein expression in insect cells
Depositing lab: Jesper Svejstrup. Depositing organization: University of Copenhagen. Publication: PAF1C-mediated activation of CDK12/13 kinase activity is critical for CTD phosphorylation and transcript elongation. Lopez Martinez D, Todorovski I, Noe Gonzalez M, Rusimbi C, Blears D, Khallou N, Han Z, Dirac-Svejstrup AB, Svejstrup JQ. Mol Cell. 2025 May 15;85(10):1952-1967.e8. doi: 10.1016/j.molcel.2025.04.012. Epub 2025 May 1. PubMed 40315851.
Backbone
  Vector backbone: pLIB
  Vector type: Insect Expression
Growth in bacteria
  Bacterial resistance: Ampicillin, 100 μg/mL
  Growth temperature: 37°C
  Growth strain: DH5alpha
  Copy number: High Copy
Gene/Insert
  Gene/Insert name: POLR2A
  Species: H. sapiens (human)
  Entrez Gene: POLR2A (a.k.a. NEDHIB, POLR2, POLRA, RPB1, RPBh1, RPO2, RPOL2, RpIILS, hRPB220, hsRPB1)
  Tag / fusion protein: Flag-3C (N terminal on insert)
  Cloning method: Gibson Cloning
Terms and licenses: Academic/Nonprofit Terms; Industry Terms: Not Available to Industry
Depositor comments: Please visit https://doi.org/10.1101/2024.10.14.618141 for bioRxiv preprint.
How to cite: pLIB-FLAG(N)-RPB1 was a gift from Jesper Svejstrup (Addgene plasmid # 231722 ; http://n2t.net/addgene:231722 ; RRID:Addgene_231722)
