[The description below was written by a language model from this plasmid's Addgene catalogue record and pLannotate feature annotations shown in this document.]
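Description:
pLIB-FLAG(N)-RPB1 is a baculovirus transfer plasmid built on the pLIB backbone for producing human RPB1 (POLR2A), the largest and catalytic subunit of RNA polymerase II, in insect cells. In bacteria it is maintained as a high-copy plasmid through a ColE1/pUC-type origin and selected with ampicillin via the β-lactamase gene. An f1 phage origin is also annotated.

The expression cassette is driven by the polyhedrin promoter from Autographa californica nucleopolyhedrovirus, a very strong late baculoviral promoter, and is terminated by an SV40 polyadenylation signal. The open reading frame begins with an N-terminal FLAG epitope followed by an HRV 3C (PreScission) protease recognition site, so the protein can be captured by anti-FLAG affinity and the tag then removed by cleavage. The automated annotation matched the coding region to a hamster RPB1 orthologue and marked it as a fragment ending before the terminator. This most likely reflects the high conservation of the protein and difficulty aligning the repetitive C-terminal domain, as the catalogue entry gives the insert as human POLR2A.

The cassette lies, together with a gentamicin resistance gene, between the Tn7L and Tn7R transposon ends, the arrangement used for Tn7 transposition into a bacmid to generate recombinant baculovirus. A loxP site upstream of the promoter allows Cre-mediated fusion with other plasmids. The small R6K γ origin, SET1 and large T antigen fragments appear to be backbone remnants or incidental matches. The associated work concerns CTD phosphorylation and transcript elongation, consistent with use of the purified protein in biochemical assays, although the record itself states only insect cell expression.
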