Features (pLannotate 1.2.2; 19 found; start..end, strand, type, name):
    374..402     -  promoter       Pc promoter: intI1 (promoter lies within the coding sequence); class 1 integron promoter
    380..742     -  CDS            YPR2_ECOLX (fragment): Protein predicted: Swiss-Prot protein existence level 4. From Escherichia coli.
    742..769     -  rep_origin     R6K γ ori (fragment): γ replication origin from E. coli plasmid R6K; requires the R6K initiator protein pi for replication
    798..831     +  protein_bind   loxP: Cre-mediated recombination occurs in the 8-bp core sequence (GCATACAT). Cre recombinase
    879..970     +  promoter       polyhedrin promoter: polh from Autographa californica; promoter for the baculovirus polyhedrin gene
   1019..1039    +  CDS            FLAG (fragment): FLAG® epitope tag, followed by an enterokinase cleavage site
   1046..1069    +  CDS            HRV 3C site: recognition and cleavage site for human rhinovirus 3C and PreScission proteases
   1070..5908    +  CDS            POLR2A (fragment): RPB1_CRIGR - Experimental evidence at protein level: Swiss-Prot protein existence level 1. DNA-dependent RNA polymerase catalyzes the transcription of DNA into RNA using the four ribonucleoside triphosphates as substrates. Largest and catalytic component of RNA polymerase II which synthesizes mRNA precursors and many functional non-coding RNAs. Forms the polymerase active center together with the second largest subunit. Pol II is the central component of the basal RNA polymerase II transcription machinery. It is composed of mobile elements that move relative to each other. RPB1 is part of the
   7006..7089    +  CDS            large T antigen (fragment): large T antigen from SV40 (simian virus 40)
   7112..7246    +  polyA_signal   SV40 poly(A) signal: SV40 polyadenylation signal
   7275..7324    +  CDS            SET1 (fragment): solubility-enhancement tag derived from T7 phage gene 10B
   7356..7521    -  mobile_element Tn7L: mini-Tn7 element (left end of the Tn7 transposon) Tn7
   7705..8159    +  rep_origin     f1 ori (sequence partly withheld): f1 bacteriophage origin of replication; arrow indicates direction of (+) strand synthesis
   8185..8289    +  promoter       AmpR promoter: bla
   8290..9150    +  CDS            AmpR: β-lactamase; bla; confers resistance to ampicillin, carbenicillin, and related antibiotics
   9321..9909    +  rep_origin     ori: high-copy-number ColE1/pMB1/pBR322/pUC origin of replication
  10095..10146   -  misc_feature   bom (fragment): basis of mobility region from pBR322
  10214..10438   -  mobile_element Tn7R: mini-Tn7 element (right end of the Tn7 transposon) Tn7
  10505..185     -  CDS            GmR (across the origin): gentamycin acetyltransferase; aacC1; confers resistance to gentamycin
>Addgene plasmid #231722 | pLIB-FLAG(N)-RPB1 | addgene full sequence | sequence record 461136 | Addgene NGS Result
GGCTGATGTTGGGAGTAGGTGGCTACGTCTCCGAACTCACGACCGAAAAGATCAAGAGCAGCCCGCATGG
ATTTGACTTGGTCAGGGCCGAGCCTACATGTGCGAATGATGCCCATACTTGAGCCACCTAACTTTGTTTT
AGGGCGACTGCCCTGCTGCGTAACATCGTTGCTGCTGCGTAACATCGTTGCTGCTCCATAACATCAAACA
TCGACCCACGGCGTAACGCGCTTGCTGCTTGGATGCCCGAGGCATAGACTGTACAAAAAAACAGTCATAA
CAAGCCATGAAAACCGCCACTGCGCCGTTACCACCGCTGCGTTCGGTCAAGGTTCTGGACCAGTTGCGTG
AGCGCATACGCTACTTGCATTACAGTTTACGAACCGAACAGGCTTATGTCAACTGGGTTTGTGCCTTCAT
CCGTTTCCACGGTGTGCGTCACCCGGCAACCTTGGGCAGCAGCGAAGTCGAGGCATTTCTGTCCTGGCTG
GCGAACGAGCGCAAGGTTTCGGTCTCCACGCATCGTCAGGCATTGGCGGCCTTGCTGTTCTTCTACGGCA
AGGTGCTGTGCACGGATCTGCCCTTGCTTCAGGAGATCGGTAGACCTCGGCCGTCGCGGCGCTTGCCGGT
GGTGCTGACCCCGGATGAAGTGGTTCGCATCCTCGGTTTTCTGGAAGGCGAGCATCGTTTGTTCGCCCAG
GACTCTAGCTATAGTTCTAGTGGTTGGCTACAGCTTTGTTTGTACTATCAACAGGTTGAACTGCTGATCA
ACAGATCCTCTACGCGGCCGCGGTACCATAACTTCGTATAGCATACATTATACGAAGTTATCTGGTTTTA
CTAGTATCGATTCGCGACCTACTCCGGAATATTAATAGATCATGGAGATAATTAAAATGATAACCATCTC
GCAAATAAATAAGTATTTTACTGTTTTCGTAACAGTTTTGTAATAAAAAAACCTATAAATATTCCGGATT
ATTCATACCGTCCCACCATCGGGCGCGGATCCATGGACTACAAGGACGACGATGACAAGCTCGATCTTGA
AGTCCTCTTTCAGGGACCCATGCACGGGGGTGGCCCCCCCTCGGGGGACAGCGCATGCCCGCTGCGCACC
ATCAAGAGAGTCCAGTTCGGAGTCCTGAGTCCGGATGAACTGAAGCGAATGTCTGTGACGGAGGGTGGCA
TCAAATACCCAGAGACGACTGAGGGAGGCCGCCCCAAGCTTGGGGGGCTGATGGACCCGAGGCAGGGGGT
GATTGAGCGGACTGGCCGCTGCCAAACATGTGCAGGAAACATGACAGAGTGTCCTGGCCACTTTGGCCAC
ATTGAACTGGCCAAGCCTGTGTTTCACGTGGGCTTCCTGGTGAAGACAATGAAAGTTTTGCGCTGTGTCT
GCTTCTTCTGCTCCAAACTGCTTGTGGACTCTAACAACCCAAAGATCAAGGATATCCTGGCTAAGTCCAA
GGGACAGCCCAAGAAGCGGCTCACACATGTCTACGACCTTTGCAAGGGCAAAAACATATGCGAGGGTGGG
GAGGAGATGGACAACAAGTTCGGTGTGGAACAACCTGAGGGTGACGAGGATCTGACCAAAGAAAAGGGCC
ATGGTGGCTGTGGGCGGTACCAGCCCAGGATCCGGCGTTCTGGCCTAGAGCTGTATGCGGAATGGAAGCA
CGTTAATGAGGACTCTCAGGAGAAGAAGATCCTGCTGAGTCCAGAGCGAGTGCATGAGATCTTCAAACGC
ATCTCAGATGAGGAGTGTTTTGTGCTGGGCATGGAGCCCCGCTATGCACGGCCAGAGTGGATGATTGTCA
CAGTGCTGCCTGTGCCCCCGCTCTCCGTGCGGCCTGCTGTTGTGATGCAGGGCTCTGCCCGTAACCAGGA
TGACCTGACTCACAAACTGGCTGACATCGTGAAGATCAACAATCAGCTGCGGCGCAATGAGCAGAACGGC
GCAGCGGCCCATGTCATTGCAGAGGATGTGAAGCTCCTCCAGTTCCATGTGGCCACCATGGTGGACAATG
AGCTGCCTGGCTTGCCCCGTGCCATGCAGAAGTCTGGGCGTCCCCTCAAGTCCCTGAAGCAGCGGTTGAA
GGGCAAGGAAGGCCGGGTGCGAGGGAACCTGATGGGCAAAAGAGTGGACTTCTCGGCCCGTACTGTCATC
ACCCCCGACCCCAACCTCTCCATTGACCAGGTTGGCGTGCCCCGCTCCATTGCTGCCAACATGACCTTTG
CGGAGATTGTCACCCCCTTCAACATTGACAGACTTCAAGAACTAGTGCGCAGGGGGAACAGCCAGTACCC
AGGCGCCAAGTACATCATCCGAGACAATGGTGATCGCATTGACTTGCGTTTCCACCCCAAGCCCAGTGAC
CTTCACCTGCAGACCGGCTATAAGGTGGAACGGCACATGTGTGATGGGGACATTGTTATCTTCAACCGGC
AGCCAACTCTGCACAAAATGTCCATGATGGGGCATCGGGTCCGCATTCTCCCATGGTCTACCTTTCGCTT
GAATCTTAGCGTGACAACTCCGTACAATGCAGACTTTGACGGGGATGAGATGAACTTGCACCTGCCACAG
TCTCTGGAGACGCGAGCAGAGATCCAGGAGCTGGCCATGGTTCCTCGCATGATTGTCACCCCCCAGAGCA
ATCGGCCTGTCATGGGTATTGTGCAGGACACACTCACAGCAGTGCGCAAATTCACCAAGAGAGACGTCTT
CCTGGAGCGGGGTGAAGTGATGAACCTCCTGATGTTCCTGTCGACGTGGGATGGGAAGGTCCCACAGCCG
GCCATCCTAAAGCCCCGGCCCCTGTGGACAGGCAAGCAAATCTTCTCCCTCATCATACCTGGTCACATCA
ATTGTATCCGTACCCACAGCACCCATCCCGATGATGAAGACAGTGGCCCTTACAAGCACATCTCTCCTGG
GGACACCAAGGTGGTGGTGGAGAATGGGGAGCTGATCATGGGCATCCTGTGTAAGAAGTCTCTGGGCACG
TCAGCTGGCTCCCTGGTCCACATCTCCTACCTAGAGATGGGTCATGACATCACTCGCCTCTTCTACTCCA
ACATTCAGACTGTCATTAACAACTGGCTCCTCATCGAGGGTCATACTATTGGCATTGGGGACTCCATTGC
TGATTCTAAGACTTACCAGGACATTCAGAACACTATTAAGAAGGCCAAGCAGGACGTAATAGAGGTCATC
GAGAAGGCACACAACAATGAGCTGGAGCCCACCCCAGGGAACACTCTGCGGCAGACGTTTGAGAATCAGG
TGAACCGCATTCTTAACGATGCCCGAGACAAGACTGGCTCCTCTGCTCAGAAATCCCTGTCTGAATACAA
CAACTTCAAGTCTATGGTCGTGTCCGGAGCTAAAGGTTCCAAGATTAACATCTCCCAGGTCATTGCTGTC
GTTGGACAGCAGAACGTCGAGGGCAAGCGGATTCCATTTGGCTTCAAGCACCGGACTCTGCCTCACTTCA
TCAAGGATGACTACGGGCCTGAGAGCCGTGGCTTTGTGGAGAACTCCTACCTAGCCGGCCTCACACCCAC
TGAGTTCTTTTTCCACGCCATGGGGGGTCGTGAGGGGCTCATTGACACGGCTGTCAAGACTGCTGAGACT
GGATACATCCAGCGGCGGCTGATCAAGTCCATGGAGTCAGTGATGGTGAAGTACGACGCGACTGTGCGGA
ACTCCATCAACCAGGTGGTGCAGCTGCGCTATGGCGAAGACGGCCTGGCAGGCGAGAGCGTTGAGTTCCA
GAACCTGGCTACGCTTAAGCCTTCCAACAAGGCTTTTGAGAAGAAGTTCCGCTTTGATTATACCAATGAG
AGGGCCCTGCGGCGCACTCTGCAGGAGGACCTGGTGAAGGACGTGCTGAGCAACGCACACATCCAGAACG
AGTTGGAGCGGGAATTTGAGCGGATGCGGGAGGATCGGGAGGTGCTCAGGGTCATCTTCCCAACTGGAGA
CAGCAAGGTCGTCCTCCCCTGTAACCTGCTGCGGATGATCTGGAATGCTCAGAAAATCTTCCACATCAAC
CCACGCCTTCCCTCCGACCTGCACCCCATCAAAGTGGTGGAGGGAGTCAAGGAATTGAGCAAGAAGCTGG
TGATTGTGAATGGGGATGACCCACTAAGTCGACAGGCCCAGGAAAATGCCACGCTGCTCTTCAACATCCA
CCTGCGGTCCACGTTGTGTTCCCGCCGCATGGCAGAGGAGTTTCGGCTCAGTGGGGAGGCCTTCGACTGG
CTGCTTGGGGAGATTGAGTCCAAGTTCAACCAAGCCATTGCGCATCCCGGGGAAATGGTGGGGGCTCTGG
CTGCGCAGTCCCTTGGAGAACCTGCCACCCAGATGACCTTGAATACCTTCCACTATGCTGGTGTGTCTGC
CAAGAATGTGACGCTGGGTGTGCCCCGACTTAAGGAGCTCATCAACATTTCCAAGAAGCCAAAGACTCCT
TCGCTTACTGTCTTCCTGTTGGGCCAGTCCGCTCGAGATGCTGAGAGAGCCAAGGATATTCTGTGCCGTC
TGGAGCATACAACGTTGAGGAAGGTGACTGCCAACACAGCCATCTACTATGACCCCAACCCCCAGAGCAC
GGTGGTGGCAGAGGATCAGGAATGGGTGAATGTCTACTATGAAATGCCTGACTTTGATGTGGCCCGAATC
TCCCCCTGGCTGTTGCGGGTGGAGCTGGATCGGAAGCACATGACTGACCGGAAGCTCACCATGGAGCAGA
TTGCTGAAAAGATCAATGCTGGTTTTGGTGACGACTTGAACTGCATCTTTAATGATGACAATGCAGAGAA
GCTGGTGCTCCGTATTCGCATCATGAACAGCGATGAGAACAAGATGCAAGAGGAGGAAGAGGTGGTGGAC
AAGATGGATGATGATGTCTTCCTGCGCTGCATCGAGTCCAACATGCTGACAGATATGACCCTGCAGGGCA
TCGAGCAGATCAGCAAGGTGTACATGCACTTGCCACAGACAGACAACAAGAAGAAGATCATCATCACGGA
GGATGGGGAATTCAAGGCCCTGCAGGAGTGGATCCTGGAGACGGACGGCGTGAGCTTGATGCGGGTGCTG
AGTGAGAAGGACGTGGACCCCGTACGCACCACGTCCAATGACATTGTGGAGATCTTCACGGTGCTGGGCA
TTGAAGCCGTGCGGAAGGCCCTGGAGCGGGAGCTGTACCACGTCATCTCCTTTGATGGCTCCTATGTCAA
TTACCGACACTTGGCTCTCTTGTGTGATACCATGACCTGTCGTGGCCACTTGATGGCCATCACCCGACAC
GGAGTCAACCGCCAGGACACAGGACCACTCATGAAGTGTTCCTTTGAGGAAACGGTGGACGTGCTTATGG
AAGCAGCCGCACACGGTGAGAGTGACCCCATGAAGGGGGTCTCTGAGAATATCATGCTGGGCCAGCTGGC
TCCGGCCGGCACTGGCTGCTTTGACCTCCTGCTTGATGCAGAGAAGTGCAAGTATGGCATGGAGATCCCC
ACCAATATCCCCGGCCTGGGGGCTGCTGGACCCACCGGCATGTTCTTTGGTTCAGCACCCAGTCCCATGG
GTGGAATCTCTCCTGCCATGACACCTTGGAACCAGGGTGCAACCCCTGCCTATGGCGCCTGGTCCCCCAG
TGTTGGGAGTGGAATGACCCCAGGGGCAGCCGGCTTCTCTCCCAGTGCTGCGTCAGATGCCAGCGGCTTC
AGCCCAGGTTACTCCCCTGCCTGGTCTCCCACACCGGGCTCCCCGGGGTCCCCAGGTCCCTCAAGCCCCT
ACATCCCTTCACCAGGTGGTGCCATGTCTCCCAGCTACTCGCCAACGTCACCTGCCTACGAGCCCCGCTC
TCCTGGGGGCTACACACCCCAGAGTCCCTCTTATTCCCCCACTTCACCCTCCTACTCCCCTACCTCTCCA
TCCTATTCTCCAACCAGTCCCAACTATAGTCCCACATCACCCAGCTATTCGCCAACGTCACCCAGCTACT
CACCGACCTCTCCCAGCTACTCACCCACCTCTCCCAGCTACTCGCCCACCTCTCCCAGCTACTCGCCCAC
CTCTCCCAGCTACTCACCCACTTCCCCTAGCTACTCGCCCACTTCCCCTAGCTACTCGCCAACGTCTCCC
AGCTACTCGCCGACATCTCCCAGCTACTCGCCAACTTCACCCAGCTATTCTCCCACTTCTCCCAGCTACT
CACCTACCTCTCCAAGCTATTCACCCACCTCCCCCAGCTACTCACCCACTTCCCCAAGTTACTCACCCAC
CAGCCCGAACTATTCTCCAACCAGTCCCAATTACACCCCAACATCACCCAGCTACAGCCCGACATCACCC
AGCTATTCACCTACTAGTCCCAACTACACACCTACCAGCCCTAACTACAGCCCAACCTCTCCAAGCTACT
CTCCAACATCACCCAGCTATTCCCCGACCTCACCAAGTTACTCCCCTTCCAGCCCACGATACACACCACA
GTCTCCAACCTATACCCCAAGCTCACCCAGCTACAGCCCCAGCTCGCCCAGCTACAGCCCAACCTCACCC
AAGTACACCCCAACCAGTCCTTCTTACAGTCCCAGCTCCCCAGAGTATACCCCAACCTCTCCCAAGTACT
CACCTACCAGTCCCAAATATTCACCCACCTCTCCCAAGTACTCGCCTACCAGTCCCACCTATTCACCCAC
CACCCCAAAATACTCCCCAACATCTCCTACTTATTCCCCAACCTCTCCAGTCTACACCCCAACCTCTCCC
AAGTACTCACCTACTAGCCCCACTTACTCGCCCACTTCCCCCAAGTACTCGCCCACCAGCCCCACCTACT
CGCCCACCTCCCCCAAAGGCTCAACCTACTCTCCCACTTCCCCTGGTTACTCGCCCACCAGCCCCACCTA
CAGTCTCACAAGCCCGGCTATCAGCCCGGATGACAGTGACGAGGAGAACTGAAAGCTTGTCGAGAAGTAC
TAGAGGATCATAATCAGCCATACCACATTTGTAGAGGTTTTACTTGCTTTAAAAAACCTCCCACACCTCC
CCCTGAACCTGAAACATAAAATGAATGCAATTGTTGTTGTTAACTTGTTTATTGCAGCTTATAATGGTTA
CAAATAAAGCAATAGCATCACAAATTTCACAAATAAAGCATTTTTTTCACTGCATTCTAGTTGTGGTTTG
TCCAAACTCATCAATGTATCTTATCATGTCTGGATCTGATCACTGCTTGAGCCTAGAAGATCCGGCTGCT
AACAAAGCCCGAAAGGAAGCTGAGTTGGCTGCTGCCACCGCTGAGCAATAACTATCATAACCCCTAGGAG
ATCCGAACCAGATAAGTGAAATCTAGTTCCAAACTATTTTGTCATTTTTAATTTTCGTATTAGCTTACGA
CGCTACACCCAGTTCCCATCTATTTTGTCACTCTTCCCTAAATAATCCTTAAAAACTCCATTTCCACCCC
TCCCAGTTCCCAACTATTTTGTCCGCCCACAGCGGGGCATTTTTCTTCCTGTTATGTTTTTAATCAAACA
TCCTGCCAACTCCATGTGACAAACCGTCATCTTCGGCTACTTTTTCTCTGTCACAGAATGAAAATTTTTC
TGTCATCTCTTCGTTATTAATGTTTGTAATTGACTGAATATCAACGCTTATTTGCAGCCTGAATGGCGAA
TGGG
[124 nt withheld, positions 7705-7828]
C
[91 nt withheld, positions 7830-7920]
A
[49 nt withheld, positions 7922-7970]
CCTTTGACGTTGGAGTCCACGTTCTT
[37 nt withheld, positions 7997-8033]
ACCCTATCTCGGTCTATTCTTTTGATTTATAAGGGATTTTGCCGATTTCGGCCTATTGGTTAAAAAATGA
GCTGATTTAACAAAAATTTAACGCGAATTTTAACAAAATATTAACGCTTACAATTTAGGTGGCACTTTTC
GGGGAAATGTGCGCGGAACCCCTATTTGTTTATTTTTCTAAATACATTCAAATATGTATCCGCTCATGAG
ACAATAACCCTGATAAATGCTTCAATAATATTGAAAAAGGAAGAGTATGAGTATTCAACATTTCCGTGTC
GCCCTTATTCCCTTTTTTGCGGCATTTTGCCTTCCTGTTTTTGCTCACCCAGAAACGCTGGTGAAAGTAA
AAGATGCTGAAGATCAGTTGGGTGCACGAGTGGGTTACATCGAACTGGATCTCAACAGCGGTAAGATCCT
TGAGAGTTTTCGCCCCGAAGAACGTTTTCCAATGATGAGCACTTTTAAAGTTCTGCTATGTGGCGCGGTA
TTATCCCGTATTGACGCCGGGCAAGAGCAACTCGGTCGCCGCATACACTATTCTCAGAATGACTTGGTTG
AGTACTCACCAGTCACAGAAAAGCATCTTACGGATGGCATGACAGTAAGAGAATTATGCAGTGCTGCCAT
AACCATGAGTGATAACACTGCGGCCAACTTACTTCTGACAACGATCGGAGGACCGAAGGAGCTAACCGCT
TTTTTGCACAACATGGGGGATCATGTAACTCGCCTTGATCGTTGGGAACCGGAGCTGAATGAAGCCATAC
CAAACGACGAGCGTGACACCACGATGCCTGTAGCAATGGCAACAACGTTGCGCAAACTATTAACTGGCGA
ACTACTTACTCTAGCTTCCCGGCAACAATTAATAGACTGGATGGAGGCGGATAAAGTTGCAGGACCACTT
CTGCGCTCGGCCCTTCCGGCTGGCTGGTTTATTGCTGATAAATCTGGAGCCGGTGAGCGTGGGTCTCGCG
GTATCATTGCAGCACTGGGGCCAGATGGTAAGCCCTCCCGTATCGTAGTTATCTACACGACGGGGAGTCA
GGCAACTATGGATGAACGAAATAGACAGATCGCTGAGATAGGTGCCTCACTGATTAAGCATTGGTAACTG
TCAGACCAAGTTTACTCATATATACTTTAGATTGATTTAAAACTTCATTTTTAATTTAAAAGGATCTAGG
TGAAGATCCTTTTTGATAATCTCATGACCAAAATCCCTTAACGTGAGTTTTCGTTCCACTGAGCGTCAGA
CCCCGTAGAAAAGATCAAAGGATCTTCTTGAGATCCTTTTTTTCTGCGCGTAATCTGCTGCTTGCAAACA
AAAAAACCACCGCTACCAGCGGTGGTTTGTTTGCCGGATCAAGAGCTACCAACTCTTTTTCCGAAGGTAA
CTGGCTTCAGCAGAGCGCAGATACCAAATACTATTCTTCTAGTGTAGCCGTAGTTAGGCCACCACTTCAA
GAACTCTGTAGCACCGCCTACATACCTCGCTCTGCTAATCCTGTTACCAGTGGCTGCTGCCAGTGGCGAT
AAGTCGTGTCTTACCGGGTTGGACTCAAGACGATAGTTACCGGATAAGGCGCAGCGGTCGGGCTGAACGG
GGGGTTCGTGCACACAGCCCAGCTTGGAGCGAACGACCTACACCGAACTGAGATACCTACAGCGTGAGCT
ATGAGAAAGCGCCACGCTTCCCGAAGGGAGAAAGGCGGACAGGTATCCGGTAAGCGGCAGGGTCGGAACA
GGAGAGCGCACGAGGGAGCTTCCAGGGGGAAACGCCTGGTATCTTTATAGTCCTGTCGGGTTTCGCCACC
TCTGACTTGAGCGTCGATTTTTGTGATGCTCGTCAGGGGGGCGGAGCCTATGGAAAAACGCCAGCAACGC
GGCCTTTTTACGGTTCCTGGCCTTTTGCTGGCCTTTTGCTCACATGTTCTTTCCTGCGTTATCCCCTGAT
TCTGTGGATAACCGTATTACCGCCTTTGAGTGAGCTGATACCGCTCGCCGCAGCCGAACGACCGAGCGCA
GCGAGTCAGTGAGCGAGGAAGCGGAAGAGCGCCTGATGCGGTATTTTCTCCTTACGCATCTGTGCGGTAT
TTCACACCGCATAGACCAGCCGCGTAACCTGGCAAAATCGGTTACGGTTGAGTAATAAATGGATGCCCTG
CGTAAGCGGGTGTGGGCGGACAATAAAGTCTTAAACTGAACAAAATAGATCTAAACTATGACAATAAAGT
CTTAAACTAGACAGAATAGTTGTAAACTGAAATCAGTCCAGTTATGCTGTGAAAAAGCATACTGGACTTT
TGTTATGGCTAAAGCAAACTCTTCATTTTCTGAAGTGCAAATTGCCCGTCGTATTAAAGAGGGGCGTGGC
CAAGGGCATGGTAAAGACTATATTCGCGGCGTTGTGACAATTTACCGAACAACTCCGCGGCCGGGAAGCC
GATCTCGGCTTGAACGAATTGTTAGGTGGCGGTACTTGGGTCGATATCAAAGTGCATCACTTCTTCCCGT
ATGCCCAACTTTGTATAGAGAGCCACTGCGGGATCGTCACCGTAATCTGCTTGCACGTAGATCACATAAG
CACCAAGCGCGTTGGCCTCATGCTTGAGGAGATTGATGAGCGCGGTGGCAATGCCCTGCCTCCGGTGCTC
GCCGGAGACTGCGAGATCATAGATATAGATCTCACTACGCGGCTGCTCAAACTTGGGCAGAACGTAAGCC
GCGAGAGCGCCAACAACCGCTTCTTGGTCGAAGGCAGCAAGCGCGATGAATGTCTTACTACGGAGCAAGT
TCCCGAGGTAATCGGAGTCC
